>Addgene plasmid #133869 | pJBL7034 | addgene full sequence | sequence record 270824 | Addgene NGS Result
TAATACGACTCACTATAGGGAGACCACAACGGTTTCCCTCTAGAAATAATTTTGTTACTAGAGTCAAGAG
GAAAATGCAAACGCTTTCCATTCAGCATGGTACCTTGGTCACAATGGACCAGTATCGCCGTGTCTTAGGC
GATTCGTGGGTGCACGTGCAAGATGGCCGTATCGTTGCTTTGGGGGTCCATGCAGAATCGGTTCCTCCAC
CCGCCGATCGCGTGATCGACGCGCGCGGGAAAGTCGTGCTGCCAGGATTTATTAATGCGCATACCCATGT
CAACCAGATTCTTCTTCGCGGCGGACCGAGTCACGGGCGCCAATTTTACGACTGGTTATTTAATGTAGTC
TACCCAGGGCAGAAGGCCATGCGTCCCGAGGACGTAGCTGTGGCAGTGCGCTTGTACTGTGCAGAAGCTG
TTCGTTCTGGCATCACTACTATCAATGAAAATGCTGATAGCGCTATTTATCCAGGCAATATCGAGGCTGC
AATGGCTGTGTATGGAGAAGTTGGGGTTCGTGTCGTCTATGCGCGTATGTTTTTTGACCGCATGGATGGT
CGCATTCAAGGTTACGTTGATGCGTTGAAGGCGCGTAGTCCACAAGTGGAGCTGTGTTCAATTATGGAAG
AAACAGCTGTTGCAAAGGACCGCATCACGGCACTTTCCGATCAATATCATGGGACTGCGGGGGGCCGTAT
TTCGGTCTGGCCTGCCCCGGCTACCACTACAGCCGTTACCGTGGAGGGTATGCGCTGGGCGCAGGCATTC
GCTCGTGACCGCGCCGTCATGTGGACCCTGCACATGGCGGAGTCAGACCACGATGAGCGCATTCACGGTA
TGTCGCCTGCCGAATACATGGAGTGCTACGGCCTTCTTGACGAGCGCTTACAGGTGGCCCATTGCGTGTA
CTTTGATCGCAAGGACGTTCGCTTACTGCATCGCCATAACGTTAAAGTGGCCTCTCAGGTCGTGAGCAAT
GCGTATCTGGGCTCCGGCGTTGCGCCGGTTCCAGAGATGGTGGAACGTGGGATGGCAGTCGGAATTGGTA
CCGACAACGGCAACAGTAATGATTCAGTTAATATGATTGGAGATATGAAATTCATGGCCCACATCCATCG
TGCTGTTCACCGTGATGCCGATGTGCTTACACCCGAAAAGATCTTAGAGATGGCTACGATCGACGGCGCA
CGCAGTCTTGGTATGGACCATGAAATCGGATCAATTGAGACTGGCAAACGTGCTGACTTAATCCTTCTTG
ACTTACGCCATCCGCAGACGACTCCCCACCACCACCTGGCAGCGACTATCGTCTTCCAGGCATATGGAAA
TGAGGTAGACACGGTACTTATCGATGGCAATGTGGTGATGGAAAACCGCCGCCTTAGTTTCCTTCCCCCG
GAGCGTGAATTAGCTTTCCTTGAAGAAGCACAAAGTCGCGCCACAGCTATCCTGCAACGCGCAAACATGG
TTGCCAACCCTGCATGGCGTAGCCTTTAATAAGTCGACCGGCTGCTAACAAAGCCCGAAAGGAAGCTGAG
TTGGCTGCTGCCACCGCTGAGCAATAACTAGCATAACCCCTTGGGGCCTCTAAACGGGTCTTGAGGGGTT
TTTTGCTGAAAGCCAATTCTGATTAGAAAAACTCATCGAGCATCAAATGAAACTGCAATTTATTCATATC
AGGATTATCAATACCATATTTTTGAAAAAGCCGTTTCTGTAATGAAGGAGAAAACTCACCGAGGCAGTTC
CATAGGATGGCAAGATCCTGGTATCGGTCTGCGATTCCGACTCGTCCAACATCAATACAACCTATTAATT
TCCCCTCGTCAAAAATAAGGTTATCAAGTGAGAAATCACCATGAGTGACGACTGAATCCGGTGAGAATGG
CAAAAGCTTATGCATTTCTTTCCAGACTTGTTCAACAGGCCAGCCATTACGCTCGTCATCAAAATCACTC
GCATCAACCAAACCGTTATTCATTCGTGATTGCGCCTGAGCGAGACGAAATACGCGATCGCTGTTAAAAG
GACAATTACAAACAGGAATCGAATGCAACCGGCGCAGGAACACTGCCAGCGCATCAACAATATTTTCACC
TGAATCAGGATATTCTTCTAATACCTGGAATGCTGTTTTCCCGGGGATCGCAGTGGTGAGTAACCATGCA
TCATCAGGAGTACGGATAAAATGCTTGATGGTCGGAAGAGGCATAAATTCCGTCAGCCAGTTTAGTCTGA
CCATCTCATCTGTAACATCATTGGCAACGCTACCTTTGCCATGTTTCAGAAACAACTCTGGCGCATCGGG
CTTCCCATACAATCGATAGATTGTCGCACCTGATTGCCCGACATTATCGCGAGCCCATTTATACCCATAT
AAATCAGCATCCATGTTGGAATTTAATCGCGGCTTCGAGCAAGACGTTTCCCGTTGAATATGGCTCATAA
CACCCCTTGTATTACTGTTTATGTAAGCAGACAGTTTTATTGTTCATGATGATATATTTTTATCTTGTGC
AATGTAACATCAGAGATTTTGAGACACAACGTGAGATCAAAGGATCTTCTTGAGATCCTTTTTTTCTGCG
CGTAATCTGCTGCTTGCAAACAAAAAAACCACCGCTACCAGCGGTGGTTTGTTTGCCGGATCAAGAGCTA
CCAACTCTTTTTCCGAAGGTAACTGGCTTCAGCAGAGCGCAGATACCAAATACTGTTCTTCTAGTGTAGC
CGTAGTTAGGCCACCACTTCAAGAACTCTGTAGCACCGCCTACATACCTCGCTCTGCTAATCCTGTTACC
AGTGGCTGCTGCCAGTGGCGATAAGTCGTGTCTTACCGGGTTGGACTCAAGACGATAGTTACCGGATAAG
GCGCAGCGGTCGGGCTGAACGGGGGGTTCGTGCACACAGCCCAGCTTGGAGCGAACGACCTACACCGAAC
TGAGATACCTACAGCGTGAGCTATGAGAAAGCGCCACGCTTCCCGAAGGGAGAAAGGCGGACAGGTATCC
GGTAAGCGGCAGGGTCGGAACAGGAGAGCGCACGAGGGAGCTTCCAGGGGGAAACGCCTGGTATCTTTAT
AGTCCTGTCGGGTTTCGCCACCTCTGACTTGAGCGTCGATTTTTGTGATGCTCGTCAGGGGGGCGGAGCC
TATGGAAAAACGCCAGCAACGCGATCCCGCGAAAT
Features (pLannotate 1.2.2; 6 found; start..end, strand, type, name):
      1..19      +  promoter       T7 promoter: promoter for bacteriophage T7 RNA polymerase
     75..1496    +  CDS            atzA: ATZA_PSESD - Experimental evidence at protein level: Swiss-Prot protein existence level 1. Hydrolytically dechlorinates atrazine to hydroxyatrazine. Dechlorinates also simazine, and desethylatrazine but is not active with terbutylazine or desethyldesisopropylatrazine (PubMed:8759853). Has no deaminase activity with melamine (PubMed:8759853, PubMed:22768133). From Pseudomonas sp. (strain ADP).
   1511..1560    +  CDS            SET1 (fragment): solubility-enhancement tag derived from T7 phage gene 10B
   1568..1615    +  terminator     T7 terminator: transcription terminator for bacteriophage T7 RNA polymerase
   1633..2448    -  CDS            KanR: aminoglycoside phosphotransferase; aph(3')-Ia; confers resistance to kanamycin in bacteria or G418 (Geneticin®) in eukaryotes
   2570..3158    +  rep_origin     ori: high-copy-number ColE1/pMB1/pBR322/pUC origin of replication
