[The description below was written by a language model from this plasmid's Addgene catalogue record and pLannotate feature annotations shown in this document.]
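Description:
pJBL7034 is a compact, 3,185 bp bacterial expression plasmid built on the pJL1 backbone, a minimal vector classed here under bacterial expression and synthetic biology. It is propagated in standard E. coli cloning strains at high copy from a ColE1/pUC-type origin of replication. Selection is with kanamycin, through an aminoglycoside phosphotransferase (KanR) gene that lies on the opposite strand to the expression cassette.

The payload is atzA from Pseudomonas sp. strain ADP, inserted by Gibson assembly. It encodes atrazine chlorohydrolase, the enzyme that hydrolytically dechlorinates the herbicide atrazine to hydroxyatrazine and also acts on related compounds such as simazine. The coding sequence sits between a T7 promoter and a T7 terminator, so transcription depends on bacteriophage T7 RNA polymerase, supplied either by a suitable expression host or added to an in vitro reaction. The annotation also flags a short fragment matching the SET1 solubility-enhancement tag (derived from T7 gene 10B) between the end of atzA and the terminator. It is separated from the annotated atzA reading frame by a small gap, and the record does not indicate that it is fused to the protein, so it may simply be residual T7-derived backbone sequence. No other tags or reporters are annotated.

The stated purpose is AtzA expression, and the associated work concerns the design and optimization of a cell-free atrazine biosensor. In that context, the plasmid would serve as a source of the enzyme that catalyzes the first step of atrazine conversion, although the record does not detail how the expressed enzyme is incorporated into the sensor.
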