Addgene plasmid #133869: pJBL7034
Purpose: AtzA expression plasmid
Depositing lab: Julius Lucks. Depositing organization: Northwestern University. Publication: Design and Optimization of a Cell-Free Atrazine Biosensor. Silverman AD, Akova U, Alam KK, Jewett MC, Lucks JB. ACS Synth Biol. 2020 Mar 20;9(3):671-677. doi: 10.1021/acssynbio.9b00388. Epub 2020 Mar 3. PubMed 32078765.
Backbone
  Vector backbone: pJL1
  Backbone size w/o insert (bp): 1760
  Total vector size (bp): 3185
  Vector type: Bacterial Expression, Synthetic Biology
Growth in bacteria
  Bacterial resistance: Kanamycin, 50 μg/mL
  Growth temperature: 37°C
  Growth strain: DH5alpha
  Copy number: High Copy
Gene/Insert
  Gene/Insert name: AtzA
  gRNA/shRNA sequence: N/A
  Species: Pseudomonas ADP-1
  Promoter: T7
  Cloning method: Gibson Cloning
  Sequencing primers: 5′ cgcctggtatctttatagtc
Terms and licenses: Academic/Nonprofit Terms; Industry Terms: Not Available to Industry
How to cite: pJBL7034 was a gift from Julius Lucks (Addgene plasmid # 133869 ; http://n2t.net/addgene:133869 ; RRID:Addgene_133869)
